Addgene plasmid #228586: OSCA1.2-K435L-peGFP-N1
Purpose: Expresses OSCA1.2-K435L-eGFP in mammalian cells
Depositing lab: Huanghe Yang. Depositing organization: Duke University. Publication: TMEM16 and OSCA/TMEM63 proteins share a conserved potential to permeate ions and phospholipids. Lowry AJ, Liang P, Song M, Serena Wan YC, Pei ZM, Yang H, Zhang Y. bioRxiv [Preprint]. 2024 Sep 3:2024.02.04.578431. doi: 10.1101/2024.02.04.578431. PubMed 38370744.
Backbone
  Vector backbone: peGFP-N1
  Vector type: Mammalian Expression
Growth in bacteria
  Bacterial resistance: Kanamycin, 50 μg/mL
  Growth temperature: 37°C
  Growth strain: DH5alpha
  Copy number: High Copy
Gene/Insert
  Gene/Insert name: hyperosmolality-gated Ca2+ permeable channel (OSCA) 1.2
  Species: A. thaliana (mustard weed)
  Mutation: K435L
  Entrez Gene: AT4G22120 (a.k.a. AT4G22120, F1N20.220, F1N20_220)
  Cloning method: Other
Terms and licenses: Academic/Nonprofit Terms; Industry Terms: Not Available to Industry
Depositor comments: Please visit https://doi.org/10.1101/2024.02.04.578431 for bioRxiv preprint.
How to cite: OSCA1.2-K435L-peGFP-N1 was a gift from Huanghe Yang (Addgene plasmid # 228586 ; http://n2t.net/addgene:228586 ; RRID:Addgene_228586)
