[The description below was written by a language model from this plasmid's Addgene catalogue record and pLannotate feature annotations shown in this document.]
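Description:
OSCA1.2-K435L-peGFP-N1 is a mammalian expression plasmid of about 7 kb, built on the peGFP-N1 backbone, that produces a mutant plant ion channel fused to a green fluorescent reporter. It is propagated in E. coli as a high-copy plasmid through its ColE1/pUC-type origin and selected with kanamycin. The resistance gene is the Tn5 aminoglycoside phosphotransferase (NeoR/KanR), which sits behind tandem bacterial (bla-type) and SV40 early promoters and ends at an HSV TK polyadenylation signal. This arrangement lets the same marker give kanamycin resistance in bacteria and G418 resistance in transfected mammalian cells. An f1 phage origin is also present. The short large T antigen, ble and bGH poly(A) fragments in the annotation appear to be partial matches in backbone sequence rather than functional elements.

The payload is the coding sequence of Arabidopsis thaliana OSCA1.2 (also annotated as CSC1; gene AT4G22120), a hyperosmolality-gated calcium-permeable channel, carrying the point mutation K435L. It lies downstream of the multiple cloning site and is driven by the human cytomegalovirus immediate early enhancer and promoter. The EGFP coding sequence begins immediately after the channel coding sequence, consistent with a C-terminal OSCA1.2-K435L-eGFP fusion, and the transcript is terminated by the SV40 poly(A) signal. The EGFP tag allows expression and localisation of the channel to be followed by fluorescence in transfected cells.

The stated purpose is expression of the fusion protein in mammalian cells. The associated publication concerns the shared potential of TMEM16 and OSCA/TMEM63 proteins to permeate ions and phospholipids, which suggests the mutant is used to probe these activities. The record does not describe the specific functional effect of the K435L substitution.
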