Features (pLannotate 1.2.2; 15 found; start..end, strand, type, name):
     61..364     +  enhancer       CMV enhancer: human cytomegalovirus immediate early enhancer
    365..568     +  promoter       CMV promoter: human cytomegalovirus (CMV) immediate early promoter
    591..671     +  misc_feature   MCS: multiple cloning site
    679..2991    +  CDS            CSC1: CSC1_ARATH - Also known as OSCA1.2 From Arabidopsis thaliana (Mouse-ear cress).
   2992..3708    +  CDS            EGFP: EGFP is a basic (constitutively fluorescent) green fluorescent protein published in 1996, derived from Aequorea victoria. It is reported to be a rapidly-maturing weak dimer with moderate acid sensitivity.
   3728..3811    +  CDS            large T antigen (fragment): large T antigen from SV40 (simian virus 40)
   3834..3955    +  polyA_signal   SV40 poly(A) signal: SV40 polyadenylation signal
   3989..4417    -  rep_origin     f1 ori (sequence partly withheld): f1 bacteriophage origin of replication; arrow indicates direction of (+) strand synthesis
   4444..4548    +  promoter       AmpR promoter: bla
   4550..4907    +  promoter       SV40 promoter: SV40 enhancer and early promoter
   4942..5736    +  CDS            NeoR/KanR: aminoglycoside phosphotransferase from Tn5; aph(3')-II (or nptII); confers resistance to neomycin, kanamycin, and G418 (Geneticin®)
   5757..5909    +  CDS            ble (fragment): BLE_KLEPN - Experimental evidence at protein level: Swiss-Prot protein existence level 1. Binding protein with a strong affinity to the bleomycin family of antibiotics. Binds to CL990; an antimitotic-antibiotic compound. From Klebsiella pneumoniae.
   5968..6015    +  polyA_signal   HSV TK poly(A) signal: herpes simplex virus thymidine kinase polyadenylation signal (Cole and Stacy, 1985)
   6106..6122    -  polyA_signal   bGH poly(A) signal (fragment): bovine growth hormone polyadenylation signal
   6344..6932    +  rep_origin     ori: high-copy-number ColE1/pMB1/pBR322/pUC origin of replication
>Addgene plasmid #228586 | OSCA1.2-K435L-peGFP-N1 | addgene full sequence | sequence record 454419 | Addgene NGS Result
TAGTTATTAATAGTAATCAATTACGGGGTCATTAGTTCATAGCCCATATATGGAGTTCCGCGTTACATAA
CTTACGGTAAATGGCCCGCCTGGCTGACCGCCCAACGACCCCCGCCCATTGACGTCAATAATGACGTATG
TTCCCATAGTAACGCCAATAGGGACTTTCCATTGACGTCAATGGGTGGAGTATTTACGGTAAACTGCCCA
CTTGGCAGTACATCAAGTGTATCATATGCCAAGTACGCCCCCTATTGACGTCAATGACGGTAAATGGCCC
GCCTGGCATTATGCCCAGTACATGACCTTATGGGACTTTCCTACTTGGCAGTACATCTACGTATTAGTCA
TCGCTATTACCATGGTGATGCGGTTTTGGCAGTACATCAATGGGCGTGGATAGCGGTTTGACTCACGGGG
ATTTCCAAGTCTCCACCCCATTGACGTCAATGGGAGTTTGTTTTGGCACCAAAATCAACGGGACTTTCCA
AAATGTCGTAACAACTCCGCCCCATTGACGCAAATGGGCGGTAGGCGTGTACGGTGGGAGGTCTATATAA
GCAGAGCTGGTTTAGTGAACCGTCAGATCCGCTAGCGCTACCGGACTCAGATCTCGAGCTCAAGCTTCGA
ATTCTGCAGTCGACGGTACCGCGGGCCCGGGATCCACCGGTCGCCACCATGGCGACACTTCAGGATATTG
GTGTATCAGCTGGGATAAACATTCTCAGTGCCTTTGTTTTCTTCATAATCTTTGCGGTTTTGAGGCTTCA
GCCTTTCAATGATAGAGTTTACTTCTCAAAATGGTATCTCAAGGGGTTAAGAAGCAGCCCTGCTCGTGGT
GGCGCCTTTGCGCAGAGGTTTGTGAACCTGGACTTCAGGTCTTATATGAAGTTCTTGAATTGGATGCCAG
AGGCTCTGAAGATGCCTGAGCCTGAGCTTATTGATCATGCTGGTTTGGATTCAGTTGTTTATCTCCGGAT
TTACTGGCTGGGGCTTAAGATCTTTACTCCAATAGCAGTGCTTGCTTGGGCAGTTCTTGTGCCAGTCAAC
TGGACTAATAACACATTGGAGATGGCTAAGCAGTTAAGGAATGTAACTTCGAGCGACATTGACAAACTCT
CTGTTTCAAATATTCCAGAGTATTCAATGAGGTTTTGGACTCATATAGTAATGGCTTATGCCTTTACCAT
CTGGACTTGTTATGTGCTGATGAAAGAATATGAGACAATTGCTAACATGAGGCTCCAGTTTGTTGCATCA
GAAGCTCGTCGACCTGACCAGTTCACTGTCCTTGTTAGGAATGTACCTCCGGACGCAGATGAATCTGTAA
GTGAACTGGTAGAGCATTTTTTCCTGGTCAATCATCCTGATCACTACCTAACACATCAGGTTGTATGCAA
TGCAAACAAGCTGGCCGATTTGGTGAAAAAGAAGAAAAAGCTGCAGAATTGGCTTGATTACTACCAGCTC
AAATACGCTAGGAATAACTCTCAGAGAATTATGGTGAAGCTTGGCTTTCTTGGGCTATGGGGACAAAAAG
TCGATGCCATTGAACATTACATTGCTGAAATTGACAAAATATCAAAAGAGATCAGTAAAGAAAGAGAGGA
AGTGGTGAATGATCCTAAGGCCATTATGCCAGCAGCGTTTGTCTCCTTTAAAACACGATGGGCTGCTGCG
GTTTGTGCTCAGACTCAACAGACCCGAAACCCAACCCAATGGCTGACCGAATGGGCTCCAGAACCGCGTG
ATGTGTTTTGGTCAAATCTTGCTATTCCATATGTTTCTCTGACAGTAAGGAGGTTGATCATGCATGTTGC
CTTCTTCTTCCTAACCTTCTTCTTCATTGTCCCCATCGCGTTTGTTCAATCTCTTGCTACCATTGAAGGG
ATTGTGAAAGCTGCTCCGTTCTTGAAGTTTATTGTAGATGATAAATTCATGAAATCGGTGATACAAGGTT
TCCTTCCGGGTATTGCACTGCTGCTTTTCCTCGCCTTTCTGCCATCCATTTTGATGATCATGTCCAAATT
TGAAGGCTTCACATCGATCTCATCTTTAGAGAGACGAGCAGCGTTTCGATATTACATCTTCAACTTAGTG
AACGTCTTTCTTGCTAGCGTTATCGCTGGAGCTGCGTTTGAACAGCTTAACTCTTTCCTCAATCAATCCG
CAAACCAAATCCCCAAAACCATTGGTGTGGCGATACCGATGAAAGCAACTTTCTTCATCACGTATATAAT
GGTTGATGGTTGGGCAGGAGTTGCAGGAGAGATTCTAATGCTGAAACCATTGATTATGTTCCATCTCAAA
AACGCCTTCTTGGTTAAGACTGATAAAGACAGAGAGGAAGCAATGGACCCGGGAAGCATTGGTTTTAACA
CGGGTGAGCCTCGGATACAGCTCTACTTTCTTCTCGGTCTTGTCTACGCTCCTGTGACACCGATGCTTCT
TCCTTTTATCTTGGTCTTCTTCGCCCTTGCTTACATTGTATATCGCCACCAAATCATTAACGTATACAAT
CAAGAATACGAGAGTGCTGCAGCGTTTTGGCCAGACGTTCATGGACGAGTCATAGCAGCATTGGTAATAT
CACAGTTGCTTCTGATGGGTCTATTGGGAACAAAGCACGCTGCATTAGCTGCACCGTTTCTCATTGCTTT
GCCTGTGCTTACCATTGGTTTCCACCACTTCTGCAAAGGTCGTTATGAGCCAGCTTTCATCAGATACCCT
TTACAGGAAGCTATGATGAAAGATACATTAGAAACCGCAAGAGAACCAAACCTGAACCTTAAAGGCTACT
TGCAAAATGCTTACGTTCATCCGGTTTTCAAAGGCGATGAAGACGATTATGACATTGATGACAAGCTCGG
GAAGTTTGAGGATGAAGCCATTATTGTTCCCACCAAACGTCAGTCGAGGAGAAATACTCCGGCTCCTAGC
ATAATCAGTGGGGACGATTCGCCGTCTTTGCCCTTTAGTGGTAAACTAGTCATGGTGAGCAAGGGCGAGG
AGCTGTTCACCGGGGTGGTGCCCATCCTGGTCGAGCTGGACGGCGACGTAAACGGCCACAAGTTCAGCGT
GTCCGGCGAGGGCGAGGGCGATGCCACCTACGGCAAGCTGACCCTGAAGTTCATCTGCACCACCGGCAAG
CTGCCCGTGCCCTGGCCCACCCTCGTGACCACCCTGACCTACGGCGTGCAGTGCTTCAGCCGCTACCCCG
ACCACATGAAGCAGCACGACTTCTTCAAGTCCGCCATGCCCGAAGGCTACGTCCAGGAGCGCACCATCTT
CTTCAAGGACGACGGAAACTACAAGACCCGCGCCGAGGTGAAGTTCGAGGGCGACACCCTGGTGAACCGC
ATCGAGCTGAAGGGCATCGACTTCAAGGAGGACGGCAACATCCTGGGGCACAAGCTGGAGTACAACTACA
ACAGCCACAACGTCTATATCATGGCCGACAAGCAGAAGAACGGCATCAAGGTGAACTTCAAGATCCGCCA
CAACATCGAGGACGGCAGCGTGCAGCTCGCCGACCACTACCAGCAGAACACCCCCATCGGCGACGGCCCC
GTGCTGCTGCCCGACAACCACTACCTGAGCACCCAGTCCGCCCTGAGCAAAGACCCCAACGAGAAGCGCG
ATCACATGGTCCTGCTGGAGTTCGTGACCGCCGCCGGGATCACTCTCGGCATGGACGAGCTGTACAAGTA
AAGCGGCCGCGACTCTAGATCATAATCAGCCATACCACATTTGTAGAGGTTTTACTTGCTTTAAAAAACC
TCCCACACCTCCCCCTGAACCTGAAACATAAAATGAATGCAATTGTTGTTGTTAACTTGTTTATTGCAGC
TTATAATGGTTACAAATAAAGCAATAGCATCACAAATTTCACAAATAAAGCATTTTTTTCACTGCATTCT
AGTTGTGGTTTGTCCAAACTCATCAATGTATCTTAAGGCGTAAATTGTAAGCGTTAATATTTTGTTAAAA
TTCGCGTTAAATTTTTGTTAAATCAGCTCATTTTTTAACCAATAGGCCGAAATCGGCAAAATCCCTTATA
AATCAAAAGAATAGACCGAGATAGGGT
[37 nt withheld, positions 4088-4124]
AAAGAACGTGGACTCCAACGTCAAAGG
[49 nt withheld, positions 4152-4200]
T
[91 nt withheld, positions 4202-4292]
G
[124 nt withheld, positions 4294-4417]
CAGGTGGCACTTTTCGGGGAAATGTGCGCGGAACCCCTATTTGTTTATTTTTCTAAATACATTCAAATAT
GTATCCGCTCATGAGACAATAACCCTGATAAATGCTTCAATAATATTGAAAAAGGAAGAGTCCTGAGGCG
GAAAGAACCAGCTGTGGAATGTGTGTCAGTTAGGGTGTGGAAAGTCCCCAGGCTCCCCAGCAGGCAGAAG
TATGCAAAGCATGCATCTCAATTAGTCAGCAACCAGGTGTGGAAAGTCCCCAGGCTCCCCAGCAGGCAGA
AGTATGCAAAGCATGCATCTCAATTAGTCAGCAACCATAGTCCCGCCCCTAACTCCGCCCATCCCGCCCC
TAACTCCGCCCAGTTCCGCCCATTCTCCGCCCCATGGCTGACTAATTTTTTTTATTTATGCAGAGGCCGA
GGCCGCCTCGGCCTCTGAGCTATTCCAGAAGTAGTGAGGAGGCTTTTTTGGAGGCCTAGGCTTTTGCAAA
GATCGATCAAGAGACAGGATGAGGATCGTTTCGCATGATTGAACAAGATGGATTGCACGCAGGTTCTCCG
GCCGCTTGGGTGGAGAGGCTATTCGGCTATGACTGGGCACAACAGACAATCGGCTGCTCTGATGCCGCCG
TGTTCCGGCTGTCAGCGCAGGGGCGCCCGGTTCTTTTTGTCAAGACCGACCTGTCCGGTGCCCTGAATGA
ACTGCAAGACGAGGCAGCGCGGCTATCGTGGCTGGCCACGACGGGCGTTCCTTGCGCAGCTGTGCTCGAC
GTTGTCACTGAAGCGGGAAGGGACTGGCTGCTATTGGGCGAAGTGCCGGGGCAGGATCTCCTGTCATCTC
ACCTTGCTCCTGCCGAGAAAGTATCCATCATGGCTGATGCAATGCGGCGGCTGCATACGCTTGATCCGGC
TACCTGCCCATTCGACCACCAAGCGAAACATCGCATCGAGCGAGCACGTACTCGGATGGAAGCCGGTCTT
GTCGATCAGGATGATCTGGACGAAGAGCATCAGGGGCTCGCGCCAGCCGAACTGTTCGCCAGGCTCAAGG
CGAGCATGCCCGACGGCGAGGATCTCGTCGTGACCCATGGCGATGCCTGCTTGCCGAATATCATGGTGGA
AAATGGCCGCTTTTCTGGATTCATCGACTGTGGCCGGCTGGGTGTGGCGGACCGCTATCAGGACATAGCG
TTGGCTACCCGTGATATTGCTGAAGAGCTTGGCGGCGAATGGGCTGACCGCTTCCTCGTGCTTTACGGTA
TCGCCGCTCCCGATTCGCAGCGCATCGCCTTCTATCGCCTTCTTGACGAGTTCTTCTGAGCGGGACTCTG
GGGTTCGAAATGACCGACCAAGCGACGCCCAACCTGCCATCACGAGATTTCGATTCCACCGCCGCCTTCT
ATGAAAGGTTGGGCTTCGGAATCGTTTTCCGGGACGCCGGCTGGATGATCCTCCAGCGCGGGGATCTCAT
GCTGGAGTTCTTCGCCCACCCTAGGGGGAGGCTAACTGAAACACGGAAGGAGACAATACCGGAAGGAACC
CGCGCTATGACGGCAATAAAAAGACAGAATAAAACGCACGGTGTTGGGTCGTTTGTTCATAAACGCGGGG
TTCGGTCCCAGGGCTGGCACTCTGTCGATACCCCACCGAGACCCCATTGGGGCCAATACGCCCGCGTTTC
TTCCTTTTCCCCACCCCACCCCCCAAGTTCGGGTGAAGGCCCAGGGCTCGCAGCCAACGTCGGGGCGGCA
GGCCCTGCCATAGCCTCAGGTTACTCATATATACTTTAGATTGATTTAAAACTTCATTTTTAATTTAAAA
GGATCTAGGTGAAGATCCTTTTTGATAATCTCATGACCAAAATCCCTTAACGTGAGTTTTCGTTCCACTG
AGCGTCAGACCCCGTAGAAAAGATCAAAGGATCTTCTTGAGATCCTTTTTTTCTGCGCGTAATCTGCTGC
TTGCAAACAAAAAAACCACCGCTACCAGCGGTGGTTTGTTTGCCGGATCAAGAGCTACCAACTCTTTTTC
CGAAGGTAACTGGCTTCAGCAGAGCGCAGATACCAAATACTGTTCTTCTAGTGTAGCCGTAGTTAGGCCA
CCACTTCAAGAACTCTGTAGCACCGCCTACATACCTCGCTCTGCTAATCCTGTTACCAGTGGCTGCTGCC
AGTGGCGATAAGTCGTGTCTTACCGGGTTGGACTCAAGACGATAGTTACCGGATAAGGCGCAGCGGTCGG
GCTGAACGGGGGGTTCGTGCACACAGCCCAGCTTGGAGCGAACGACCTACACCGAACTGAGATACCTACA
GCGTGAGCTATGAGAAAGCGCCACGCTTCCCGAAGGGAGAAAGGCGGACAGGTATCCGGTAAGCGGCAGG
GTCGGAACAGGAGAGCGCACGAGGGAGCTTCCAGGGGGAAACGCCTGGTATCTTTATAGTCCTGTCGGGT
TTCGCCACCTCTGACTTGAGCGTCGATTTTTGTGATGCTCGTCAGGGGGGCGGAGCCTATGGAAAAACGC
CAGCAACGCGGCCTTTTTACGGTTCCTGGCCTTTTGCTGGCCTTTTGCTCACATGTTCTTTCCTGCGTTA
TCCCCTGATTCTGTGGATAACCGTATTACCGCCATGCAT
